>Addgene plasmid #220769 | pAV-CAG-oScarlet-WPRE-BC5-pA | addgene full sequence | sequence record 457831 | Addgene NGS Result
CTGCGCGCTCGCTCGCTCACTGAGGCCGCCCGGGCAAAGCCCGGGCGTCGGGCGACCTTTGGTCGCCCGG
CCTCAGTGAGCGAGCGAGCGCGCAGAGAGGGAGTGGCCAACTCCATCACTAGGGGTTCCTTGTAGTTAAT
GATTAACCCGCCATGCTACTTATCTACGTAGCCATGCTCTAGGAAGAGTACCATTGACGTCAATAATGAC
GTATGTTCCCATAGTAACGCCAATAGGGACTTTCCATTGACGTCAATGGGTGGAGTATTTACGGTAAACT
GCCCACTTGGCAGTACATCAAGTGTATCATATGCCAAGTACGCCCCCTATTGACGTCAATGACGGTAAAT
GGCCCGCCTGGCATTATGCCCAGTACATGACCTTATGGGACTTTCCTACTTGGCAGTACATCTACGTATT
AGTCATCGCTATTACCATGGTCGAGGTGAGCCCCACGTTCTGCTTCACTCTCCCCATCTCCCCCCCCTCC
CCACCCCCAATTTTGTATTTATTTATTTTTTAATTATTTTGTGCAGCGATGGGGGCGGGGGGGGGGGGGG
NSGCGCGCCRGGSGGGGSGGGGSGGGGSGRGGGGGGGGGSGGGGSGRGGCGGRGAGGKGCGGCGGCAGCC
AATCAGAGCGGCGCGCTCCGAAAGTTTCCTTTTATGGCGAGGCGGCGGCGGCGGCGGCCCTATAAAAAGC
GAAGCGCGCGGCGGGCGGGAGTCGCTGCGCGCTGCCTTCGCCCCGTGCCCCGCTCCGCCGCCGCCTCGCG
CCGCCCGCCCCGGCTCTGACTGACCGCGTTACTCCCACAGGTGAGCGGGCGGGACGGCCCTTCTCCTCCG
GGCTGTAATTAGCGCTTGGTTTAATGACGGCTTGTTTCTTTTCTGTGGCTGCGTGAAAGCCTTGAGGGGC
TCCGGGAGGGCCCTTTGTGCGGGGGGAGCGGCTCGGGGCTGTCCGCGGGGGGACGGCTGCCTTCGGGGGG
GACGGGGCAGGGCGGGGTTCGGCTTCTGGCGTGTGACCGGCGGCTCTAGAGCCTCTGCTAACCATGTTCA
TGCCTTCTTCTTTTTCCTACAGCTCCTGGGCAACGTGCTGGTTATTGTGCTGTCTCATCATTTTGGCAAA
GAATTGGATCCGAATTCATGGTGAGCAAGGGCGAGGCAGTGATCAAGGAGTTCATGCGGTTCAAGGTGCA
CATGGAGGGCTCCATGAACGGCCACGAGTTCGAGATCGAGGGCGAGGGCGAGGGCCGCCCCTACGAGGGC
ACCCAGACCGCCAAGCTGAAGGTGACCAAGGGTGGCCCCCTGCCCTTCTCCTGGGACATCCTGTCCCCTC
AGTTCATGTACGGCTCCAGGGCCTTCACCAAGCACCCCGCCGACATCCCCGACTACTATAAGCAGTCCTT
CCCCGAGGGCTTCAAGTGGGACCGCGTGATGAACTTCGAGGACGGCGGCGCCGTGACCGTGACCCAGGAC
ACCTCCCTGGAGGACGGCACCCTGATCTACAAGGTGAAGCTCCGCGGCACCAACTTCCCTCCTGACGGCC
CCGTAATGCAGAAGAAGACAATGGGCTGGGAAGCGTCCACCGAGCGGTTGTACCCCGAGGACGGCGTGCT
GAAGGGCGACATTAAGATGGCCCTGCGCCTGAAGGACGGCGGGCGCTACCTGGCGGACTTCAAGACCACC
TACAAGGCCAAGAAGCCCGTGCAGATGCCCGGCGCCTACAACGTGGACCGCAAGTTGGACATCACCTCCC
ACAACGAGGACTACACCGTGGTGGAACAGTACGAACGCTCCGAGGGCCGCCACTCCACCGGCGGCATGGA
CGAGCTGTACAAGTAAAAGCTTTCTAGAGGCGCGAGCTTATCGATAATCAACCTCTGGATTACAAAATTT
GTGAAAGATTGACTGGTATTCTTAACTATGTTGCTCCTTTTACGCTATGTGGATACGCTGCTTTAATGCC
TTTGTATCATGCTATTGCTTCCCGTATGGCTTTCATTTTCTCCTCCTTGTATAAATCCTGGTTGCTGTCT
CTTTATGAGGAGTTGTGGCCCGTTGTCAGGCAACGTGGCGTGGTGTGCACTGTGTTTGCTGACGCAACCC
CCACTGGTTGGGGCATTGCCACCACCTGTCAGCTCCTTTCCGGGACTTTCGCTTTCCCCCTCCCTATTGC
CACGGCGGAACTCATCGCCGCCTGCCTTGCCCGCTGCTGGACAGGGGCTCGGCTGTTGGGCACTGACAAT
TCCGTGGTGTTGTCGGGGAAATCATCGTCCTTTCCTTGGCTGCTCGCCTGTGTTGCCACCTGGATTCTGC
GCGGGACGTCCTTCTGCTACGTCCCTTCGGCCCTCAATCCAGCGGACCTTCCTTCCCGCGGCCTGCTGCC
GGCTCTGCGGCCTCTTCCGCGTCTTCGCCTTCGCCCTCAGACGAGTCGGATCTCCCTTTGGGCCGCCTCC
CCGCGCGGCCGCAGGTGTTGATGTACATCCTCATGGAGTTCTTGGTCCAGCTCAACGTGTTCAACCTCGA
GTACCAGAACTTCGAGGTGTACGAGAACGTCGTGTTGTTCATTTCGAGCAGACATGATAAGATACATTGA
TGAGTTTGGACAAACCACAACTAGAATGCAGTGAAAAAAATGCTTTATTTGTGAAATTTGTGATGCTATT
GCTTTATTTGTAACCATTATAAGCTGCAATAAACAAGTTAACAACAACAATTGCATTCATTTTATGTTTC
AGGTTCAGGGGGAGATGTGGGAGGTTTTTTAAAGCAAGTAAAACCTCTACAAATGTGGTAAAATCGATAA
GGATCTTCCTAGAGCATGGCTACGTAGATAAGTAGCATGGCGGGTTAATCATTAACTACAAGGAACCCCT
AGTGATGGAGTTGGCCACTCCCTCTCTGCGCGCTCGCTCGCTCACTGAGGCCGCCCGGGCTTTGCCCGGG
CGGCCTCAGTGAGCGAGCGAGCGCGCAGCTGCATTAATGAATCGGCCAACGCGCGGGGAGAGGCGGTTTG
CGTATTGGGCGCTCTTCCGCTTCCTCGCTCACTGACTCGCTGCGCTCGGTCGTTCGGCTGCGGCGAGCGG
TATCAGCTCACTCAAAGGCGGTAATACGGTTATCCACAGAATCAGGGGATAACGCAGGAAAGAACATGTG
AGCAAAAGGCCAGCAAAAGGCCAGGAACCGTAAAAAGGCCGCGTTGCTGGCGTTTTTCCATAGGCTCCGC
CCCCCTGACGAGCATCACAAAAATCGACGCTCAAGTCAGAGGTGGCGAAACCCGACAGGACTATAAAGAT
ACCAGGCGTTTCCCCCTGGAAGCTCCCTCGTGCGCTCTCCTGTTCCGACCCTGCCGCTTACCGGATACCT
GTCCGCCTTTCTCCCTTCGGGAAGCGTGGCGCTTTCTCATAGCTCACGCTGTAGGTATCTCAGTTCGGTG
TAGGTCGTTCGCTCCAAGCTGGGCTGTGTGCACGAACCCCCCGTTCAGCCCGACCGCTGCGCCTTATCCG
GTAACTATCGTCTTGAGTCCAACCCGGTAAGACACGACTTATCGCCACTGGCAGCAGCCACTGGTAACAG
GATTAGCAGAGCGAGGTATGTAGGCGGTGCTACAGAGTTCTTGAAGTGGTGGCCTAACTACGGCTACACT
AGAAGAACAGTATTTGGTATCTGCGCTCTGCTGAAGCCAGTTACCTTCGGAAAAAGAGTTGGTAGCTCTT
GATCCGGCAAACAAACCACCGCTGGTAGCGGTGGTTTTTTTGTTTGCAAGCAGCAGATTACGCGCAGAAA
AAAAGGATCTCAAGAAGATCCTTTGATCTTTTCTACGGGGTCTGACGCTCAGTGGAACGAAAACTCACGT
TAAGGGATTTTGGTCATGAGATTATCAAAAAGGATCTTCACCTAGATCCTTTTAAATTAAAAATGAAGTT
TTAAATCAATCTAAAGTATATATGAGTAAACTTGGTCTGACAGTTACCAATGCTTAATCAGTGAGGCACC
TATCTCAGCGATCTGTCTATTTCGTTCATCCATAGTTGCCTGACTCCCCGTCGTGTAGATAACTACGATA
CGGGAGGGCTTACCATCTGGCCCCAGTGCTGCAATGATACCGCGAGACCCACGCTCACCGGCTCCAGATT
TATCAGCAATAAACCAGCCAGCCGGAAGGGCCGAGCGCAGAAGTGGTCCTGCAACTTTATCCGCCTCCAT
CCAGTCTATTAATTGTTGCCGGGAAGCTAGAGTAAGTAGTTCGCCAGTTAATAGTTTGCGCAACGTTGTT
GCCATTGCTACAGGCATCGTGGTGTCACGCTCGTCGTTTGGTATGGCTTCATTCAGCTCCGGTTCCCAAC
GATCAAGGCGAGTTACATGATCCCCCATGTTGTGCAAAAAAGCGGTTAGCTCCTTCGGTCCTCCGATCGT
TGTCAGAAGTAAGTTGGCCGCAGTGTTATCACTCATGGTTATGGCAGCACTGCATAATTCTCTTACTGTC
ATGCCATCCGTAAGATGCTTTTCTGTGACTGGTGAGTACTCAACCAAGTCATTCTGAGAATAGTGTATGC
GGCGACCGAGTTGCTCTTGCCCGGCGTCAATACGGGATAATACCGCGCCACATAGCAGAACTTTAAAAGT
GCTCATCATTGGAAAACGTTCTTCGGGGCGAAAACTCTCAAGGATCTTACCGCTGTTGAGATCCAGTTCG
ATGTAACCCACTCGTGCACCCAACTGATCTTCAGCATCTTTTACTTTCACCAGCGTTTCTGGGTGAGCAA
AAACAGGAAGGCAAAATGCCGCAAAAAAGGGAATAAGGGCGACACGGAAATGTTGAATACTCATACTCTT
CCTTTTTCAATATTATTGAAGCATTTATCAGGGTTATTGTCTCATGAGCGGATACATATTTGAATGTATT
TAGAAAAATAAACAAATAGGGGTTCCGCGCACATTTCCCCGAAAAGTGCCACCTAAATTGTAAGCGTTAA
TATTTTGTTAAAATTCGCGTTAAATTTTTGTTAAATCAGCTCATTTTTTAACCAATAGGCCGAAATCGGC
AAAATCCCTTATAAATCAAAAGAATAGACCGAGATAGGGT
[37 nt withheld, positions 5081-5117]
AAAGAACGTGGACTCCAACGTCAAAGG
[49 nt withheld, positions 5145-5193]
T
[91 nt withheld, positions 5195-5285]
G
[124 nt withheld, positions 5287-5410]
CCCATTCGCCATTCAGGCTGCGCAACTGTTGGGAAGGGCGATCGGTGCGGGCCTCTTCGCTATTACGCCA
G
Features (pLannotate 1.2.2; 17 found; start..end, strand, type, name):
    191..439     +  enhancer       CMV enhancer (fragment): human cytomegalovirus immediate early enhancer
    718..853     +  intron         hybrid intron (fragment): hybrid between chicken β-actin (CBA) and minute virus of mice (MMV) introns (Gray et al., 2011)
    942..1072    +  intron         chimeric intron (fragment): chimera between introns from chicken β-actin and rabbit β-globin
   1070..1132    +  CDS            HBB (fragment): HBB_LEPEU - Experimental evidence at protein level: Swiss-Prot protein existence level 1. Involved in oxygen transport from the lung to the various peripheral tissues. From Lepus europaeus (European hare).
   1138..1833    +  CDS            mScarlet: mScarlet is a basic (constitutively fluorescent) red fluorescent protein published in 2016, derived from synthetic construct. It has moderate acid sensitivity.
   1866..2454    +  misc_feature   WPRE: woodchuck hepatitis virus posttranscriptional regulatory element
   2578..2699    -  polyA_signal   SV40 poly(A) signal: SV40 polyadenylation signal
   2722..2790    -  CDS            large T antigen (fragment): large T antigen from SV40 (simian virus 40)
   2861..2923    +  repeat_region  AAV2 ITR (fragment): inverted terminal repeat of adeno-associated virus serotype 2 inverted
   2941..2968    -  repeat_region  AAV2 ITR (fragment): inverted terminal repeat of adeno-associated virus serotype 2 inverted
   2966..3022    -  CDS            lacI (fragment): lac repressor; lacI; The lac repressor binds to the lac operator to inhibit transcription in E. coli. This inhibition can be relieved by adding lactose or isopropyl-β-D-thiogalactopyranoside (IPTG).
   3205..3793    -  rep_origin     ori: high-copy-number ColE1/pMB1/pBR322/pUC origin of replication
   3964..4824    -  CDS            AmpR: β-lactamase; bla; confers resistance to ampicillin, carbenicillin, and related antibiotics
   4825..4929    -  promoter       AmpR promoter: bla
   4982..5410    -  rep_origin     f1 ori (sequence partly withheld): f1 bacteriophage origin of replication; arrow indicates direction of (+) strand synthesis
   5415..3       -  CDS            lacZα (fragment) (across the origin): LacZα fragment of β-galactosidase; lacZ fragment
   5479..130     -  repeat_region  AAV2 ITR (fragment) (across the origin): inverted terminal repeat of adeno-associated virus serotype 2 inverted
