[The description below was written by a language model from this plasmid's Addgene catalogue record and pLannotate feature annotations shown in this document.]
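Description:
pAV-CAG-oScarlet-WPRE-BC5-pA is an AAV transfer plasmid (5,481 nt in the sequenced record) built for the Projection-TAG approach to multiplex projection tracing. It derives from the related pAV-CAG-Sun1-GFP-WPRE-BC5-pA backbone, with the reporter cassette placed between retained BamHI and NotI sites. The plasmid is propagated in E. coli on a high-copy ColE1/pUC-type origin with ampicillin selection through β-lactamase and its native promoter. An f1 phage origin is also present. Small lacZα and lacI fragments are backbone remnants. A recombination-deficient strain is listed for growth, which is usual for plasmids carrying repeat-rich ITRs. AAV2 inverted terminal repeat fragments are annotated on both sides of the expression cassette, marking the region that is packaged into recombinant AAV particles.

Between the ITRs, the synthetic CAG promoter drives expression. The feature table detects it as a CMV enhancer fragment followed by chicken β-actin/rabbit β-globin intron sequences, and the short "HBB" hit most likely reflects the globin-derived end of that intron rather than a real coding region. The coding sequence annotated as mScarlet corresponds to oScarlet, a red fluorescent protein of the mScarlet family. It is followed by a WPRE, which enhances transcript stability and expression, and an SV40 polyadenylation signal. The BC5 barcode is not annotated separately, but the construct name places it between the WPRE and the poly(A) signal, matching an unannotated gap there, so it would be carried in the 3′ untranslated region of the mRNA. According to the record, oScarlet fluorescence is used to isolate transduced cells, while the expressed barcode identifies which viral injection, and therefore which projection target, labelled each neuron.
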