Addgene plasmid #220769: pAV-CAG-oScarlet-WPRE-BC5-pA
Purpose: Expression of oScarlet for cell isolation and Projection-TAG BC for multiplex projection tracing
Depositing lab: Vijay Samineni. Depositing organization: Washington University in Saint Louis. Publication: Projection-TAGs enable multiplex projection tracing and multi-modal profiling of projection neurons. Yang L, Liu F, Hahm H, Okuda T, Li X, Zhang Y, Kalyanaraman V, Heitmeier MR, Samineni VK. Nat Commun. 2025 Jul 1;16(1):5557. doi: 10.1038/s41467-025-60360-w. PubMed 40593543.
Backbone
  Vector backbone: pAV-CAG-Sun1-GFP-WPRE-BC5-pA
  Backbone manufacturer: Samineni Lab (Addgene #220757)
  Vector type: AAV
Growth in bacteria
  Bacterial resistance: Ampicillin, 100 μg/mL
  Growth temperature: 37°C
  Growth strain: NEB Stable
  Copy number: High Copy
Gene/Insert
  Gene/Insert name: oScarlert-WPRE-BC5
  Species: Synthetic
  Promoter: CAG
  Cloning method: Restriction Enzyme; 5′ cloning site BamHI (not destroyed); 3′ cloning site NotI (not destroyed)
  Sequencing primers: 5′ n/a
Terms and licenses: Academic/Nonprofit Terms; Industry Terms: Not Available to Industry
Depositor comments: Please visit https://doi.org/10.1101/2024.04.24.590975 for bioRxiv preprint.
How to cite: pAV-CAG-oScarlet-WPRE-BC5-pA was a gift from Vijay Samineni (Addgene plasmid # 220769 ; http://n2t.net/addgene:220769 ; RRID:Addgene_220769)
